>Addgene plasmid #241206 | SA-linker-P2A-lifeact-mNeongreen-ORF-3 | addgene full sequence | sequence record 482171 | Addgene NGS Result
ATTTGTCCTACTCAGGAGAGCGTTCACCGACAAACAACAGATAAAACGAAAGGCCCAGTCTTCCGACTGA
GCCTTTCGTTTTATTTGATGCCTGGCAGTTCCCTACTCTCGCGTTAACGCTAGCATGGATGTTTTCCCAG
TCACGACGTTGTAAAACGACGGCCAGTCTTAAGCTCGGGCCCGGTCTCTTCGCCACTAATCCGGAGTGTG
TGTGTGTTTCTGACGTGTCTCTCTCTTCCCTTTTTTTTTTCAGCCGGCTCTGGGGCTACAAACTTCTCTC
TGCTGAAACAAGCTGGCGACGTGGAGGAGAACCCTGGACCTATGGGCGTGGCCGACCTGATCAAGAAGTT
CGAGAGCATCAGCAAGGAGGAGGGCGTGAGCAAGGGCGAGGAGGATAACATGGCCTCTCTCCCAGCGACA
CATGAGTTACACATCTTTGGCTCCATCAACGGTGTGGACTTTGACATGGTGGGTCAGGGCACCGGCAATC
CAAATGATGGTTATGAGGAGTTAAACCTGAAGTCCACCAAGGGTGACCTCCAGTTCTCCCCCTGGATTCT
GGTCCCTCATATCGGGTATGGCTTCCATCAGTACCTGCCCTACCCTGACGGGATGTCGCCTTTCCAGGCC
GCCATGGTAGATGGCTCCGGCTACCAAGTCCATCGCACAATGCAGTTTGAAGATGGTGCCTCCCTTACTG
TTAACTACCGCTACACCTACGAGGGAAGCCACATCAAAGGAGAGGCCCAGGTGAAGGGGACTGGTTTCCC
TGCTGACGGTCCTGTGATGACCAACTCGCTGACCGCTGCGGACTGGTGCAGGTCGAAGAAGACTTACCCC
AACGACAAAACCATCATCAGTACCTTTAAGTGGAGTTACACCACTGGAAATGGCAAGCGCTACCGGAGCA
CTGCGCGGACCACCTACACCTTTGCCAAGCCAATGGCGGCTAACTATCTGAAGAACCAGCCGATGTACGT
GTTCCGTAAGACGGAGCTCAAGCACTCCAAGACCGAGCTCAACTTCAAGGAGTGGCAAAAGGCCTTTACC
GATGTGATGGGCATGGACGAGCTGTACAAGTAAGCTAGAACTATAGTGAGTCGTATTACGTAGATCCAGA
CATGATAAGATACATTGATGAGTTTGGACAAACCACAACTAGAATGCAGTGAAAAAAATGCTTTATTTGT
GAAATTTGTGATGCTATTGCTTTATTTGTAACCATTATAAGCTGCAATAAACAAGTTAACAACAACAATT
GCATTCATTTTATGTTTCAGGTTCAGGGGGAGGTGTGGGAGGTTTTTTAATTCCTCAAGAGACCTCTAGA
CCAGCCAGGACAGAAATGCCTCGACTTCGCTGCTACCCAAGGTTGCCGGGTGACGCACACCGTGGAAACG
GATGAAGGCACGAACCCAGTGGACATAAGCCTGTTCGGTTCGTAAGCTGTAATGCAAGTAGCGTATGCGC
TCACGCAACTGGTCCAGAACCTTGACCGAACGCAGCGGTGGTAACGGCGCAGTGGCGGTTTTCATGGCTT
GTTATGACTGTTTTTTTGGGGTACAGTCTATGCCTCGGGCATCCAAGCAGCAAGCGCGTTACGCCGTGGG
TCGATGTTTGATGTTATGGAGCAGCAACGATGTTACGCAGCAGGGCAGTCGCCCTAAAACAAAGTTAAAC
ATTATGAGGGAAGCGGTGATCGCCGAAGTATCGACTCAACTATCAGAGGTAGTTGGCGTCATCGAGCGCC
ATCTCGAACCGACGTTGCTGGCCGTACATTTGTACGGCTCCGCAGTGGATGGCGGCCTGAAGCCACACAG
TGATATTGATTTGCTGGTTACGGTGACCGTAAGGCTTGATGAAACAACGCGGCGAGCTTTGATCAACGAC
CTTTTGGAAACTTCGGCTTCCCCTGGAGAGAGCGAGATTCTCCGCGCTGTAGAAGTCACCATTGTTGTGC
ACGACGACATCATTCCGTGGCGTTATCCAGCTAAGCGCGAACTGCAATTTGGAGAATGGCAGCGCAATGA
CATTCTTGCAGGTATCTTCGAGCCAGCCACGATCGACATTGATCTGGCTATCTTGCTGACAAAAGCAAGA
GAACATAGCGTTGCCTTGGTAGGTCCAGCGGCGGAGGAACTCTTTGATCCGGTTCCTGAACAGGATCTAT
TTGAGGCGCTAAATGAAACCTTAACGCTATGGAACTCGCCGCCCGACTGGGCTGGCGATGAGCGAAATGT
AGTGCTTACGTTGTCCCGCATTTGGTACAGCGCAGTAACCGGCAAAATCGCGCCGAAGGATGTCGCTGCC
GACTGGGCAATGGAGCGCCTGCCGGCCCAGTATCAGCCCGTCATACTTGAAGCTAGACAGGCTTATCTTG
GACAAGAAGAAGATCGCTTGGCCTCGCGCGCAGATCAGTTGGAAGAATTTGTCCACTACGTGAAAGGCGA
GATCACCAAGGTAGTCGGCAAATAACCCTCGAGCCACCCATGACCAAAATCCCTTAACGTGAGTTACGCG
TCGTTCCACTGAGCGTCAGACCCCGTAGAAAAGATCAAAGGATCTTCTTGAGATCCTTTTTTTCTGCGCG
TAATCTGCTGCTTGCAAACAAAAAAACCACCGCTACCAGCGGTGGTTTGTTTGCCGGATCAAGAGCTACC
AACTCTTTTTCCGAAGGTAACTGGCTTCAGCAGAGCGCAGATACCAAATACTGTTCTTCTAGTGTAGCCG
TAGTTAGGCCACCACTTCAAGAACTCTGTAGCACCGCCTACATACCTCGCTCTGCTAATCCTGTTACCAG
TGGCTGCTGCCAGTGGCGATAAGTCGTGTCTTACCGGGTTGGACTCAAGACGATAGTTACCGGATAAGGC
GCAGCGGTCGGGCTGAACGGGGGGTTCGTGCACACAGCCCAGCTTGGAGCGAACGACCTACACCGAACTG
AGATACCTACAGCGTGAGCTATGAGAAAGCGCCACGCTTCCCGAAGGGAGAAAGGCGGACAGGTATCCGG
TAAGCGGCAGGGTCGGAACAGGAGAGCGCACGAGGGAGCTTCCAGGGGGAAACGCCTGGTATCTTTATAG
TCCTGTCGGGTTTCGCCACCTCTGACTTGAGCGTCGATTTTTGTGATGCTCGTCAGGGGGGCGGAGCCTA
TGGAAAAACGCCAGCAACGCGGCCTTTTTACGGTTCCTGGCCTTTTGCTGGCCTTTTGCTCACATGTTCT
TTCCTGCGTTATCCCCTGATTCTGTGGATAACCGTATTACCGCCTTTGAGTGAGCTGATACCGCTCGCCG
CAGCCGAACGACCGAGCGCAGCGAGTCAGTGAGCGAGGAAGCGGAAGAGCGCCCAATACGCAAACCGCCT
CTCCCCGCGCGTTGGCCGATTCATTAATGCAGCTGGCACGACAGGTTTCCCGACTGGAAAGCGGGCAGTG
AGCGCAACGCAATTAATACGCGTACCGCTAGCCAGGAAGAGTTTGTAGAAACGCAAAAAGGCCATCCGTC
AGGATGGCCTTCTGCTTAGTTTGATGCCTGGCAGTTTATGGCGGGCGTCCTGCCCGCCACCCTCCGGGCC
GTTGCTTCACAACGTTCAAATCCGCTCCCGGCGG
Features (pLannotate 1.2.2; 11 found; start..end, strand, type, name):
     41..84      +  terminator     rrnB T1 terminator: Escherichia coli rrnB; transcription terminator T1 from the E. coli rrnB gene
    131..167     -  CDS            lacZα (fragment): LacZα fragment of β-galactosidase; lacZ fragment
    376..1083    +  CDS            mNeonGreen: bright monomeric yellow-green fluorescent protein derived from LanYFP (Shaner et al., 2013)
   1091..1108    -  promoter       T7 promoter (fragment): promoter for bacteriophage T7 RNA polymerase
   1113..1247    -  polyA_signal   SV40 poly(A) signal: SV40 polyadenylation signal
   1422..1445    +  promoter       Pc promoter (fragment): intI1 (promoter lies within the coding sequence); class 1 integron promoter
   1621..1677    +  CDS            GmR (fragment): gentamycin acetyltransferase; aacC1; confers resistance to gentamycin
   1684..2475    +  CDS            SmR: aminoglycoside adenylyltransferase (Murphy, 1985); aadA; confers resistance to spectinomycin and streptomycin
   2568..3156    +  rep_origin     ori: high-copy-number ColE1/pMB1/pBR322/pUC origin of replication
   3339..3431    +  CDS            lacI (fragment): lac repressor; lacI; The lac repressor binds to the lac operator to inhibit transcription in E. coli. This inhibition can be relieved by adding lactose or isopropyl-β-D-thiogalactopyranoside (IPTG).
   3486..3513    -  terminator     rrnB T2 terminator: transcription terminator T2 from the E. coli rrnB gene
