[The description below was written by a language model from this plasmid's Addgene catalogue record and pLannotate feature annotations shown in this document.]
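Description:
SA-linker-P2A-lifeact-mNeongreen-ORF-3 is a small (about 3.6 kb) bacterial cloning plasmid that serves as a middle entry vector in the mini-Golden subcloning platform, a modular assembly system described in work on knock-in genome editing in zebrafish. It is built on the pU6a:sgRNA#58 backbone and is maintained in E. coli through a high-copy ColE1/pUC-type origin. Selection is with spectinomycin, conferred by the aadA (SmR) aminoglycoside adenylyltransferase gene. Short annotated fragments of a class 1 integron Pc promoter and a gentamicin acetyltransferase gene lie just upstream of this marker. They appear to be remnants of the resistance cassette's source rather than functional parts. rrnB T1 and T2 terminators and small lacZα and lacI fragments are further backbone remnants.

The payload is a synthetic lifeact-mNeonGreen reporter. Lifeact is a short F-actin-binding peptide, and fusing it to the bright monomeric yellow-green protein mNeonGreen gives a live marker of filamentous actin. The plasmid name indicates that a splice acceptor (SA), a linker and a P2A self-cleaving peptide precede the reporter. In that arrangement, a cassette integrated into an endogenous gene would be spliced into the host transcript and the reporter released as a separate protein. The "ORF-3" label and the recorded TCGC linker probably set one of several reading-frame variants, although the record does not say this explicitly.

The feature table annotates only the mNeonGreen coding sequence; the SA, P2A and lifeact elements were not detected by the annotation tool. No eukaryotic promoter is annotated, consistent with expression depending on the targeted locus. An SV40 poly(A) signal lies just downstream of mNeonGreen but is annotated on the opposite strand, so its role here is unclear. The assembly sites are not recorded.
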