Addgene plasmid #241206: SA-linker-P2A-lifeact-mNeongreen-ORF-3
Purpose: Middle entry vector for mini-Golden subcloning platform; lifeact-mNeongreen
Depositing lab: Junsu Kang. Depositing organization: University of Wisconsin, Madison. Publication: Advancing knock-in approaches for robust genome editing in zebrafish. Rodriguez-Parks A, Beezley EG, Manna S, Silaban I, Almutawa SI, Cao S, Ahmed H, Guyer M, Baker S, Richards MP, Kang J. Biol Open. 2026 Feb 2:bio.062472. doi: 10.1242/bio.062472. PubMed 41630603.
Backbone
  Vector backbone: pU6a:sgRNA#58
  Vector type: Mini-Golden
Growth in bacteria
  Bacterial resistance: Spectinomycin, 50 μg/mL
  Growth temperature: 37°C
  Growth strain: DH5alpha
  Copy number: Unknown
Gene/Insert
  Gene/Insert name: lifeact-mNeongreen
  Species: Synthetic
  Mutation: TCGC linker
  Cloning method: Restriction Enzyme; 5′ cloning site Unknown (unknown if destroyed); 3′ cloning site Unknown (unknown if destroyed)
Terms and licenses: Academic/Nonprofit Terms; Industry Terms: Not Available to Industry
How to cite: SA-linker-P2A-lifeact-mNeongreen-ORF-3 was a gift from Junsu Kang (Addgene plasmid # 241206 ; http://n2t.net/addgene:241206 ; RRID:Addgene_241206)
